Addgene plasmid #125562: hRad51(A190L-A192L)–Cas9(D10A)
Purpose: Expresses the Rad51(A190L-A192L)–Cas9(D10A) fusion construct in mammalian cells under CMV promoter
Depositing lab: David Liu. Depositing organization: Broad Institute. Publication: Development of hRad51-Cas9 nickase fusions that mediate HDR without double-stranded breaks. Rees HA, Yeh WH, Liu DR. Nat Commun. 2019 May 17;10(1):2212. doi: 10.1038/s41467-019-09983-4. PubMed 31101808.
Backbone
  Vector backbone: CMV
  Backbone size w/o insert (bp): 3300
  Total vector size (bp): 8712
  Vector type: Mammalian Expression, CRISPR
Growth in bacteria
  Bacterial resistance: Ampicillin, 100 μg/mL
  Growth temperature: 37°C
  Growth strain: DH5alpha
  Copy number: Unknown
Gene/Insert
  Gene/Insert name: Rad51(A190L A192L)–Cas9(D10A) (alt name: RDN)
  Species: H. sapiens (human)
  Entrez Gene: RAD51 (a.k.a. BRCC5, FANCR, HRAD51, HsRad51, HsT16930, MRMV2, RAD51A, RECA)
Terms and licenses: Academic/Nonprofit Terms; Industry Terms: Not Available to Industry
How to cite: hRad51(A190L-A192L)–Cas9(D10A) was a gift from David Liu (Addgene plasmid # 125562 ; http://n2t.net/addgene:125562 ; RRID:Addgene_125562)
