[The description below was written by a language model from this plasmid's Addgene catalogue record and pLannotate feature annotations shown in this document.]
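Description:
hRad51(A190L-A192L)–Cas9(D10A), also called RDN, is an 8.7 kb mammalian expression plasmid for CRISPR genome editing. It is propagated in E. coli through a high-copy ColE1/pUC-type origin and selected with ampicillin via the β-lactamase gene. The backbone also carries small leftover fragments typical of cloning vectors (lac promoter and operator, a CAP site, and pieces annotated as lacI, bom, SV40 promoter and MCS). None of these appears to contribute to the payload, and no mammalian selection marker is annotated.

The expression cassette is driven by the human CMV immediate-early enhancer and promoter, with a T7 promoter just downstream that could support in vitro transcription. The single open reading frame begins with human RAD51, the strand-exchange protein central to homologous recombination, here carrying the A190L and A192L substitutions given in the construct name. A short segment follows that the annotation tool matched to a fragment of an adenine base editor. Given its size and position, it is most likely a shared linker sequence rather than any deaminase domain. Next comes full-length Streptococcus pyogenes Cas9, annotated as overlapping N- and C-terminal portions, which the record describes as the D10A nickase that cuts only one DNA strand. A bipartite nucleoplasmin nuclear localization signal closes the fusion, and a bGH polyadenylation signal terminates the transcript.

No guide RNA cassette is annotated, so a guide would have to be supplied separately. According to the associated publication title, such hRad51–Cas9 nickase fusions are used to mediate homology-directed repair without double-stranded breaks. The record does not state the functional effect of the two RAD51 mutations.
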