Features (pLannotate 1.2.2; 19 found; start..end, strand, type, name):
    132..335     +  promoter       CMV promoter: human cytomegalovirus (CMV) immediate early promoter
    377..395     +  promoter       T7 promoter: promoter for bacteriophage T7 RNA polymerase
    460..1473    +  CDS            RAD51: RAD51_HUMAN - Also known as RAD51A, RECA. Experimental evidence at protein level: Swiss-Prot protein existence level 1. Plays an important role in homologous strand exchange, a key step in DNA repair through homologous recombination (HR) (PubMed:28575658). Binds to single and double-stranded DNA and exhibits DNA-dependent ATPase activity. Catalyzes the recognition of homology and strand exchange between homologous DNA partners to form a joint molecule between a processed DNA break and the repair template. Binds to single-stranded DNA in an ATP-dependent manner to form nucleoprotein filaments w
   1474..1569    +  CDS            ABE(7.10) (fragment): adenine base editor comprising wild-type E. coli TadA fused to the evolved TadA*(7.10) mutant (Gaudelli et al., 2017)
   1570..3285    +  CDS            Cas9(N): N-terminal portion of Streptococcus pyogenes Cas9 (Zetsche et al., 2015)
   3172..5670    +  CDS            Cas9(C): C-terminal portion of Streptococcus pyogenes Cas9 (Zetsche et al., 2015)
   5671..5718    +  CDS            nucleoplasmin NLS: bipartite nuclear localization signal from nucleoplasmin
   5773..5997    +  polyA_signal   bGH poly(A) signal: bovine growth hormone polyadenylation signal
   6001..6022    +  promoter       SV40 promoter (fragment): SV40 enhancer and early promoter
   6027..6043    +  misc_feature   MCS (fragment): pBluescript multiple cloning site
   6092..6108    -  protein_bind   lac operator: The lac repressor binds to the lac operator to inhibit transcription in E. coli. This inhibition can be relieved by adding lactose or isopropyl-β-D-thiogalactopyranoside (IPTG). lac repressor encoded by lacI
   6116..6146    -  promoter       lac promoter: promoter for the E. coli lac operon
   6161..6182    -  protein_bind   CAP binding site: CAP binding activates transcription in the presence of cAMP. E. coli catabolite activator protein
   6195..6287    -  CDS            lacI (fragment): lac repressor; lacI; The lac repressor binds to the lac operator to inhibit transcription in E. coli. This inhibition can be relieved by adding lactose or isopropyl-β-D-thiogalactopyranoside (IPTG).
   6470..7058    -  rep_origin     ori: high-copy-number ColE1/pMB1/pBR322/pUC origin of replication
   7229..8089    -  CDS            AmpR: β-lactamase; bla; confers resistance to ampicillin, carbenicillin, and related antibiotics
   8090..8194    -  promoter       AmpR promoter: bla
   8265..8309    -  misc_feature   bom (fragment): basis of mobility region from pBR322
   8464..131     +  enhancer       CMV enhancer (across the origin): human cytomegalovirus immediate early enhancer
>Addgene plasmid #125562 | hRad51(A190L-A192L)–Cas9(D10A) | addgene full sequence | sequence record 244219 | Addgene NGS Result
ATATGCCAAGTACGCCCCCTATTGACGTCAATGACGGTAAATGGCCCGCCTGGCATTATGCCCAGTACAT
GACCTTATGGGACTTTCCTACTTGGCAGTACATCTACGTATTAGTCATCGCTATTACCATGGTGATGCGG
TTTTGGCAGTACATCAATGGGCGTGGATAGCGGTTTGACTCACGGGGATTTCCAAGTCTCCACCCCATTG
ACGTCAATGGGAGTTTGTTTTGGCACCAAAATCAACGGGACTTTCCAAAATGTCGTAACAACTCCGCCCC
ATTGACGCAAATGGGCGGTAGGCGTGTACGGTGGGAGGTCTATATAAGCAGAGCTGGTTTAGTGAACCGT
CAGATCCGCTAGAGATCCGCGGCCGCTAATACGACTCACTATAGGGAGAGCCGCCACCATGGCCCCAAAG
AAGAAGCGGAAGGTCGGTATCCACGGAGTCCCAGCAGCCGCGATGCAGATGCAGTTGGAAGCGAATGCAG
ATACTAGTGTCGAGGAAGAGTCATTTGGCCCGCAACCCATCTCGCGTTTAGAGCAATGTGGCATCAATGC
AAACGATGTGAAAAAATTAGAGGAAGCTGGATTCCACACGGTCGAAGCGGTCGCATACGCACCGAAAAAA
GAGCTGATCAACATCAAAGGCATCAGCGAGGCGAAAGCCGATAAGATTCTTGCAGAGGCGGCGAAATTAG
TTCCCATGGGATTTACGACGGCGACTGAGTTCCATCAACGTCGTTCCGAGATCATTCAAATCACGACCGG
AAGCAAGGAGTTGGATAAACTGCTTCAAGGAGGCATCGAAACTGGCTCGATCACTGAAATGTTTGGAGAG
TTTCGTACTGGCAAAACCCAGATCTGCCACACATTGGCCGTCACTTGCCAGCTTCCGATCGATCGTGGTG
GGGGCGAGGGGAAGGCCATGTACATTGATACTGAGGGGACGTTTCGTCCCGAACGCCTTCTTGCGGTGGC
AGAGCGTTACGGCTTGTCAGGGTCTGATGTTCTTGACAATGTTCTCTATCTTCGCGCATTTAATACCGAC
CACCAGACGCAGCTTCTGTACCAAGCAAGCGCGATGATGGTAGAGTCTCGTTACGCTTTATTGATTGTTG
ACTCAGCAACAGCGTTGTACCGCACAGATTATTCTGGGCGCGGCGAATTGTCGGCACGCCAAATGCATTT
AGCCCGCTTTTTGCGTATGTTGCTGCGCCTTGCAGACGAATTTGGGGTGGCTGTGGTGATCACCAACCAA
GTTGTAGCACAGGTGGACGGTGCCGCTATGTTTGCCGCTGATCCGAAAAAACCCATCGGAGGGAATATTA
TCGCACATGCATCGACAACTCGCTTATATCTGCGTAAGGGCCGTGGAGAAACACGCATCTGCAAAATCTA
TGACTCCCCATGCCTGCCGGAGGCGGAAGCCATGTTCGCAATTAACGCAGATGGCGTAGGGGACGCCAAA
GATTCTGGTGGTTCTTCTGGTGGTTCTAGCGGCAGCGAGACTCCCGGGACCTCAGAGTCCGCCACACCCG
AAAGTTCTGGTGGTTCTTCTGGTGGTTCTGACAAGAAGTACAGCATCGGCCTGGCCATCGGCACCAACTC
TGTGGGCTGGGCCGTGATCACCGACGAGTACAAGGTGCCCAGCAAGAAATTCAAGGTGCTGGGCAACACC
GACCGGCACAGCATCAAGAAGAACCTGATCGGAGCCCTGCTGTTCGACAGCGGCGAAACAGCCGAGGCCA
CCCGGCTGAAGAGAACCGCCAGAAGAAGATACACCAGACGGAAGAACCGGATCTGCTATCTGCAAGAGAT
CTTCAGCAACGAGATGGCCAAGGTGGACGACAGCTTCTTCCACAGACTGGAAGAGTCCTTCCTGGTGGAA
GAGGATAAGAAGCACGAGCGGCACCCCATCTTCGGCAACATCGTGGACGAGGTGGCCTACCACGAGAAGT
ACCCCACCATCTACCACCTGAGAAAGAAACTGGTGGACAGCACCGACAAGGCCGACCTGCGGCTGATCTA
TCTGGCCCTGGCCCACATGATCAAGTTCCGGGGCCACTTCCTGATCGAGGGCGACCTGAACCCCGACAAC
AGCGACGTGGACAAGCTGTTCATCCAGCTGGTGCAGACCTACAACCAGCTGTTCGAGGAAAACCCCATCA
ACGCCAGCGGCGTGGACGCCAAGGCCATCCTGTCTGCCAGACTGAGCAAGAGCAGACGGCTGGAAAATCT
GATCGCCCAGCTGCCCGGCGAGAAGAAGAATGGCCTGTTCGGAAACCTGATTGCCCTGAGCCTGGGCCTG
ACCCCCAACTTCAAGAGCAACTTCGACCTGGCCGAGGATGCCAAACTGCAGCTGAGCAAGGACACCTACG
ACGACGACCTGGACAACCTGCTGGCCCAGATCGGCGACCAGTACGCCGACCTGTTTCTGGCCGCCAAGAA
CCTGTCCGACGCCATCCTGCTGAGCGACATCCTGAGAGTGAACACCGAGATCACCAAGGCCCCCCTGAGC
GCCTCTATGATCAAGAGATACGACGAGCACCACCAGGACCTGACCCTGCTGAAAGCTCTCGTGCGGCAGC
AGCTGCCTGAGAAGTACAAAGAGATTTTCTTCGACCAGAGCAAGAACGGCTACGCCGGCTACATTGACGG
CGGAGCCAGCCAGGAAGAGTTCTACAAGTTCATCAAGCCCATCCTGGAAAAGATGGACGGCACCGAGGAA
CTGCTCGTGAAGCTGAACAGAGAGGACCTGCTGCGGAAGCAGCGGACCTTCGACAACGGCAGCATCCCCC
ACCAGATCCACCTGGGAGAGCTGCACGCCATTCTGCGGCGGCAGGAAGATTTTTACCCATTCCTGAAGGA
CAACCGGGAAAAGATCGAGAAGATCCTGACCTTCCGCATACCCTACTACGTGGGCCCTCTGGCCAGGGGA
AACAGCAGATTCGCCTGGATGACCAGAAAGAGCGAGGAAACCATCACCCCCTGGAACTTCGAGGAAGTGG
TGGACAAGGGCGCTTCCGCCCAGAGCTTCATCGAGCGGATGACCAACTTCGATAAGAACCTGCCCAACGA
GAAGGTGCTGCCCAAGCACAGCCTGCTGTACGAGTACTTCACCGTGTATAACGAGCTGACCAAAGTGAAA
TACGTGACCGAGGGAATGAGAAAGCCCGCCTTCCTGAGCGGCGAGCAGAAAAAGGCCATCGTGGACCTGC
TGTTCAAGACCAACCGGAAAGTGACCGTGAAGCAGCTGAAAGAGGACTACTTCAAGAAAATCGAGTGCTT
CGACTCCGTGGAAATCTCCGGCGTGGAAGATCGGTTCAACGCCTCCCTGGGCACATACCACGATCTGCTG
AAAATTATCAAGGACAAGGACTTCCTGGACAATGAGGAAAACGAGGACATTCTGGAAGATATCGTGCTGA
CCCTGACACTGTTTGAGGACAGAGAGATGATCGAGGAACGGCTGAAAACCTATGCCCACCTGTTCGACGA
CAAAGTGATGAAGCAGCTGAAGCGGCGGAGATACACCGGCTGGGGCAGGCTGAGCCGGAAGCTGATCAAC
GGCATCCGGGACAAGCAGTCCGGCAAGACAATCCTGGATTTCCTGAAGTCCGACGGCTTCGCCAACAGAA
ACTTCATGCAGCTGATCCACGACGACAGCCTGACCTTTAAAGAGGACATCCAGAAAGCCCAGGTGTCCGG
CCAGGGCGATAGCCTGCACGAGCACATTGCCAATCTGGCCGGCAGCCCCGCCATTAAGAAGGGCATCCTG
CAGACAGTGAAGGTGGTGGACGAGCTCGTGAAAGTGATGGGCCGGCACAAGCCCGAGAACATCGTGATCG
AAATGGCCAGAGAGAACCAGACCACCCAGAAGGGACAGAAGAACAGCCGCGAGAGAATGAAGCGGATCGA
AGAGGGCATCAAAGAGCTGGGCAGCCAGATCCTGAAAGAACACCCCGTGGAAAACACCCAGCTGCAGAAC
GAGAAGCTGTACCTGTACTACCTGCAGAATGGGCGGGATATGTACGTGGACCAGGAACTGGACATCAACC
GGCTGTCCGACTACGATGTGGACCATATCGTGCCTCAGAGCTTTCTGAAGGACGACTCCATCGACAACAA
GGTGCTGACCAGAAGCGACAAGAACCGGGGCAAGAGCGACAACGTGCCCTCCGAAGAGGTCGTGAAGAAG
ATGAAGAACTACTGGCGGCAGCTGCTGAACGCCAAGCTGATTACCCAGAGAAAGTTCGACAATCTGACCA
AGGCCGAGAGAGGCGGCCTGAGCGAACTGGATAAGGCCGGCTTCATCAAGAGACAGCTGGTGGAAACCCG
GCAGATCACAAAGCACGTGGCACAGATCCTGGACTCCCGGATGAACACTAAGTACGACGAGAATGACAAG
CTGATCCGGGAAGTGAAAGTGATCACCCTGAAGTCCAAGCTGGTGTCCGATTTCCGGAAGGATTTCCAGT
TTTACAAAGTGCGCGAGATCAACAACTACCACCACGCCCACGACGCCTACCTGAACGCCGTCGTGGGAAC
CGCCCTGATCAAAAAGTACCCTAAGCTGGAAAGCGAGTTCGTGTACGGCGACTACAAGGTGTACGACGTG
CGGAAGATGATCGCCAAGAGCGAGCAGGAAATCGGCAAGGCTACCGCCAAGTACTTCTTCTACAGCAACA
TCATGAACTTTTTCAAGACCGAGATTACCCTGGCCAACGGCGAGATCCGGAAGCGGCCTCTGATCGAGAC
AAACGGCGAAACCGGGGAGATCGTGTGGGATAAGGGCCGGGATTTTGCCACCGTGCGGAAAGTGCTGAGC
ATGCCCCAAGTGAATATCGTGAAAAAGACCGAGGTGCAGACAGGCGGCTTCAGCAAAGAGTCTATCCTGC
CCAAGAGGAACAGCGATAAGCTGATCGCCAGAAAGAAGGACTGGGACCCTAAGAAGTACGGCGGCTTCGA
CAGCCCCACCGTGGCCTATTCTGTGCTGGTGGTGGCCAAAGTGGAAAAGGGCAAGTCCAAGAAACTGAAG
AGTGTGAAAGAGCTGCTGGGGATCACCATCATGGAAAGAAGCAGCTTCGAGAAGAATCCCATCGACTTTC
TGGAAGCCAAGGGCTACAAAGAAGTGAAAAAGGACCTGATCATCAAGCTGCCTAAGTACTCCCTGTTCGA
GCTGGAAAACGGCCGGAAGAGAATGCTGGCCTCTGCCGGCGAACTGCAGAAGGGAAACGAACTGGCCCTG
CCCTCCAAATATGTGAACTTCCTGTACCTGGCCAGCCACTATGAGAAGCTGAAGGGCTCCCCCGAGGATA
ATGAGCAGAAACAGCTGTTTGTGGAACAGCACAAGCACTACCTGGACGAGATCATCGAGCAGATCAGCGA
GTTCTCCAAGAGAGTGATCCTGGCCGACGCTAATCTGGACAAAGTGCTGTCCGCCTACAACAAGCACCGG
GATAAGCCCATCAGAGAGCAGGCCGAGAATATCATCCACCTGTTTACCCTGACCAATCTGGGAGCCCCTG
CCGCCTTCAAGTACTTTGACACCACCATCGACCGGAAGAGGTACACCAGCACCAAAGAGGTGCTGGACGC
CACCCTGATCCACCAGAGCATCACCGGCCTGTACGAGACACGGATCGACCTGTCTCAGCTGGGAGGCGAC
AAAAGGCCGGCGGCCACGAAAAAGGCCGGCCAGGCAAAAAAGAAAAAGTGACCGGTCATCATCACCATCA
CCATTGAGTTTAAACCCGCTGATCAGCCTCGACTGTGCCTTCTAGTTGCCAGCCATCTGTTGTTTGCCCC
TCCCCCGTGCCTTCCTTGACCCTGGAAGGTGCCACTCCCACTGTCCTTTCCTAATAAAATGAGGAAATTG
CATCGCATTGTCTGAGTAGGTGTCATTCTATTCTGGGGGGTGGGGTGGGGCAGGACAGCAAGGGGGAGGA
TTGGGAAGACAATAGCAGGCATGCTGGGGATGCGGTGGGCTCTATGGCTTCTGAGGCGGAAAGAACCAGC
TGGGGCTCGATACCGTCGACCTCTAGCTAGAGCTTGGCGTAATCATGGTCATAGCTGTTTCCTGTGTGAA
ATTGTTATCCGCTCACAATTCCACACAACATACGAGCCGGAAGCATAAAGTGTAAAGCCTAGGGTGCCTA
ATGAGTGAGCTAACTCACATTAATTGCGTTGCGCTCACTGCCCGCTTTCCAGTCGGGAAACCTGTCGTGC
CAGCTGCATTAATGAATCGGCCAACGCGCGGGGAGAGGCGGTTTGCGTATTGGGCGCTCTTCCGCTTCCT
CGCTCACTGACTCGCTGCGCTCGGTCGTTCGGCTGCGGCGAGCGGTATCAGCTCACTCAAAGGCGGTAAT
ACGGTTATCCACAGAATCAGGGGATAACGCAGGAAAGAACATGTGAGCAAAAGGCCAGCAAAAGGCCAGG
AACCGTAAAAAGGCCGCGTTGCTGGCGTTTTTCCATAGGCTCCGCCCCCCTGACGAGCATCACAAAAATC
GACGCTCAAGTCAGAGGTGGCGAAACCCGACAGGACTATAAAGATACCAGGCGTTTCCCCCTGGAAGCTC
CCTCGTGCGCTCTCCTGTTCCGACCCTGCCGCTTACCGGATACCTGTCCGCCTTTCTCCCTTCGGGAAGC
GTGGCGCTTTCTCATAGCTCACGCTGTAGGTATCTCAGTTCGGTGTAGGTCGTTCGCTCCAAGCTGGGCT
GTGTGCACGAACCCCCCGTTCAGCCCGACCGCTGCGCCTTATCCGGTAACTATCGTCTTGAGTCCAACCC
GGTAAGACACGACTTATCGCCACTGGCAGCAGCCACTGGTAACAGGATTAGCAGAGCGAGGTATGTAGGC
GGTGCTACAGAGTTCTTGAAGTGGTGGCCTAACTACGGCTACACTAGAAGAACAGTATTTGGTATCTGCG
CTCTGCTGAAGCCAGTTACCTTCGGAAAAAGAGTTGGTAGCTCTTGATCCGGCAAACAAACCACCGCTGG
TAGCGGTGGTTTTTTTGTTTGCAAGCAGCAGATTACGCGCAGAAAAAAAGGATCTCAAGAAGATCCTTTG
ATCTTTTCTACGGGGTCTGACGCTCAGTGGAACGAAAACTCACGTTAAGGGATTTTGGTCATGAGATTAT
CAAAAAGGATCTTCACCTAGATCCTTTTAAATTAAAAATGAAGTTTTAAATCAATCTAAAGTATATATGA
GTAAACTTGGTCTGACAGTTACCAATGCTTAATCAGTGAGGCACCTATCTCAGCGATCTGTCTATTTCGT
TCATCCATAGTTGCCTGACTCCCCGTCGTGTAGATAACTACGATACGGGAGGGCTTACCATCTGGCCCCA
GTGCTGCAATGATACCGCGAGACCCACGCTCACTGGCTCCAGATTTATCAGCAATAAACCAGCCAGCCGG
AAGGGCCGAGCGCAGAAGTGGTCCTGCAACTTTATCCGCCTCCATCCAGTCTATTAATTGTTGCCGGGAA
GCTAGAGTAAGTAGTTCGCCAGTTAATAGTTTGCGCAACGTTGTTGCCATTGCTACAGGCATCGTGGTGT
CACGCTCGTCGTTTGGTATGGCTTCATTCAGCTCCGGTTCCCAACGATCAAGGCGAGTTACATGATCCCC
CATGTTGTGCAAAAAAGCGGTTAGCTCCTTCGGTCCTCCGATCGTTGTCAGAAGTAAGTTGGCCGCAGTG
TTATCACTCATGGTTATGGCAGCACTGCATAATTCTCTTACTGTCATGCCATCCGTAAGATGCTTTTCTG
TGACTGGTGAGTACTCAACCAAGTCATTCTGAGAATAGTGTATGCGGCGACCGAGTTGCTCTTGCCCGGC
GTCAATACGGGATAATACCGCGCCACATAGCAGAACTTTAAAAGTGCTCATCATTGGAAAACGTTCTTCG
GGGCGAAAACTCTCAAGGATCTTACCGCTGTTGAGATCCAGTTCGATGTAACCCACTCGTGCACCCAACT
GATCTTCAGCATCTTTTACTTTCACCAGCGTTTCTGGGTGAGCAAAAACAGGAAGGCAAAATGCCGCAAA
AAAGGGAATAAGGGCGACACGGAAATGTTGAATACTCATACTCTTCCTTTTTCAATATTATTGAAGCATT
TATCAGGGTTATTGTCTCATGAGCGGATACATATTTGAATGTATTTAGAAAAATAAACAAATAGGGGTTC
CGCGCACATTTCCCCGAAAAGTGCCACCTGACGTCGACGGATCGGGAGATCGATCTCCCGATCCCCTAGG
GTCGACTCTCAGTACAATCTGCTCTGATGCCGCATAGTTAAGCCAGTATCTGCTCCCTGCTTGTGTGTTG
GAGGTCGCTGAGTAGTGCGCGAGCAAAATTTAAGCTACAACAAGGCAAGGCTTGACCGACAATTGCATGA
AGAATCTGCTTAGGGTTAGGCGTTTTGCGCTGCTTCGCGATGTACGGGCCAGATATACGCGTTGACATTG
ATTATTGACTAGTTATTAATAGTAATCAATTACGGGGTCATTAGTTCATAGCCCATATATGGAGTTCCGC
GTTACATAACTTACGGTAAATGGCCCGCCTGGCTGACCGCCCAACGACCCCCGCCCATTGACGTCAATAA
TGACGTATGTTCCCATAGTAACGCCAATAGGGACTTTCCATTGACGTCAATGGGTGGAGTATTTACGGTA
AACTGCCCACTTGGCAGTACATCAAGTGTATC
